>Addgene plasmid #12021 | pAG70 BDNF 3'UTR | depositor full sequence | sequence record 7179 | Author sequence
CCAGTCATTTGCGCACAACTTAAAAAGTCTGCATTACATTCCTTGATAATGTTGTGGTTTGTTGCCGTTG
CCAAGAACTGAAAACATAAAAAGTTAAAAAAAATAATAAATTGCATGCTGCTTTAATTGTGAATTGATAA
TAAACTGTCCTCTTTCAGAAAACAGAAAAAAAACACACACACACACAACAAAAATTTGAACCAAAACATT
CCGTTTACATTTTAGACAGTAAGTATCTTCGTTCTTGTTAGTACTATATCTGTTTTACTGCTTTTAACTT
CTGATAGCGTTGGAATTAAAACAATGTCAAGGTGCTGTTGTCATTGCTTTACTGGCTTAGGGGATGGGGG
ATGGGGGGTATATTTTTGTTTGTTTTGTGTTTTTTTTTCGTTTGTTTGTTTTGTTTTTTAGTTCCCACAG
GGAGTAGAGATGGGGAAAGAATTCCTACAATATATATTCTGGCTGATAAAAGATACATTTGTATGTTGTG
AAGATGTTTGCAATATCGATCAGATGACTAGAAAGTGAATAAAAATTAAGGCAACTGAACAAAAAAATGC
TCACACTCCACATCCCGTGATGCACCTCCCAGGCCCCGCTCATTCTTTGGGCGTTGGTCAGAGTAAGCTG
CTTTTGACGGAAGGACCTATGTTTGCTCAGAACACATTCTTTCCCCCCCTCCCCCTCTGGTCTCCTCTTT
GTTTTGTTTTAAGGAAGAAAAATCAGTTGCGCGTTCTGAAATATTTTACCACTGCTGTGAACAAGTGAAC
ACATTGTGTCACATCATGACACTCGTATAAGCATGGAGAACAGTGATTTTTTTTTAGAACAGAAAACAAC
AAAAAATAACCCCAAAATGAAGATTATTTTTTATGAGGAGTGAACATTTGGGTAAATCATGGCTAAGCTT
AAAAAAAACTCATGGTGAGGCTTAACAATGTCTTGTAAGCAAAAGGTAGAGCCCTGTATCAACCCAGAAA
CACCTAGATCAGAACAGGAATCCACATTGCCAGTGACATGAGACTGAACAGCCAAATGGAGGCTATGTGG
AGTTGGCATTGCATTTACCGGCAGTGCGGGAGGAATTTCTGAGTGGCCATCCCAAGGTCTAGGTGGAGGT
GGGGCATGGTATTTGAGACATTCCAAAACGATCTAGAGCGGCCGCTTCGAGCAGACATGATAAGATACAT
TGATGAGTTTGGACAAACCACAACTAGAATGCAGTGAAAAAAATGCTTTATTTGTGAAATTTGTGATGCT
ATTGCTTTATTTGTAACCATTATAAGCTGCAATAAACAAGTTAACAACAACAATTGCATTCATTTTATGT
TTCAGGTTCAGGGGGAGGTGTGGGAGGTTTTTTAAAGCAAGTAAAACCTCTACAAATGTGGTAAAATCGA
TAAGGATCCAGGTGGCACTTTTCGGGGAAATGTGCGCGGAACCCCTATTTGTTTATTTTTCTAAATACAT
TCAAATATGTATCCGCTCATGAGACAATAACCCTGATAAATGCTTCAATAATATTGAAAAAGGAAGAGTA
TGAGTATTCAACATTTCCGTGTCGCCCTTATTCCCTTTTTTGCGGCATTTTGCCTTCCTGTTTTTGCTCA
CCCAGAAACGCTGGTGAAAGTAAAAGATGCTGAAGATCAGTTGGGTGCACGAGTGGGTTACATCGAACTG
GATCTCAACAGCGGTAAGATCCTTGAGAGTTTTCGCCCCGAAGAACGTTTTCCAATGATGAGCACTTTTA
AAGTTCTGCTATGTGGCGCGGTATTATCCCGTATTGACGCCGGGCAAGAGCAACTCGGTCGCCGCATACA
CTATTCTCAGAATGACTTGGTTGAGTACTCACCAGTCACAGAAAAGCATCTTACGGATGGCATGACAGTA
AGAGAATTATGCAGTGCTGCCATAACCATGAGTGATAACACTGCGGCCAACTTACTTCTGACAACGATCG
GAGGACCGAAGGAGCTAACCGCTTTTTTGCACAACATGGGGGATCATGTAACTCGCCTTGATCGTTGGGA
ACCGGAGCTGAATGAAGCCATACCAAACGACGAGCGTGACACCACGATGCCTGTAGCAATGGCAACAACG
TTGCGCAAACTATTAACTGGCGAACTACTTACTCTAGCTTCCCGGCAACAATTAATAGACTGGATGGAGG
CGGATAAAGTTGCAGGACCACTTCTGCGCTCGGCCCTTCCGGCTGGCTGGTTTATTGCTGATAAATCTGG
AGCCGGTGAGCGTGGGTCTCGCGGTATCATTGCAGCACTGGGGCCAGATGGTAAGCCCTCCCGTATCGTA
GTTATCTACACGACGGGGAGTCAGGCAACTATGGATGAACGAAATAGACAGATCGCTGAGATAGGTGCCT
CACTGATTAAGCATTGGTAACTGTCAGACCAAGTTTACTCATATATACTTTAGATTGATTTAAAACTTCA
TTTTTAATTTAAAAGGATCTAGGTGAAGATCCTTTTTGATAATCTCATGACCAAAATCCCTTAACGTGAG
TTTTCGTTCCACTGAGCGTCAGACCCCGTAGAAAAGATCAAAGGATCTTCTTGAGATCCTTTTTTTCTGC
GCGTAATCTGCTGCTTGCAAACAAAAAAACCACCGCTACCAGCGGTGGTTTGTTTGCCGGATCAAGAGCT
ACCAACTCTTTTTCCGAAGGTAACTGGCTTCAGCAGAGCGCAGATACCAAATACTGTTCTTCTAGTGTAG
CCGTAGTTAGGCCACCACTTCAAGAACTCTGTAGCACCGCCTACATACCTCGCTCTGCTAATCCTGTTAC
CAGTGGCTGCTGCCAGTGGCGATAAGTCGTGTCTTACCGGGTTGGACTCAAGACGATAGTTACCGGATAA
GGCGCAGCGGTCGGGCTGAACGGGGGGTTCGTGCACACAGCCCAGCTTGGAGCGAACGACCTACACCGAA
CTGAGATACCTACAGCGTGAGCTATGAGAAAGCGCCACGCTTCCCGAAGGGAGAAAGGCGGACAGGTATC
CGGTAAGCGGCAGGGTCGGAACAGGAGAGCGCACGAGGGAGCTTCCAGGGGGAAACGCCTGGTATCTTTA
TAGTCCTGTCGGGTTTCGCCACCTCTGACTTGAGCGTCGATTTTTGTGATGCTCGTCAGGGGGGCGGAGC
CTATGGAAAAACGCCAGCAACGCGGCCTTTTTACGGTTCCTGGCCTTTTGCTGGCCTTTTGCTCACATGG
CTCGACAGATCTGCGCAGCACCATGGCCTGAAATAACCTCTGAAAGAGGAACTTGGTTAGGTACCTTCTG
AGGCGGAAAGAACCAGCTGTGGAATGTGTGTCAGTTAGGGTGTGGAAAGTCCCCAGGCTCCCCAGCAGGC
AGAAGTATGCAAAGCATGCATCTCAATTAGTCAGCAACCAGGTGTGGAAAGTCCCCAGGCTCCCCAGCAG
GCAGAAGTATGCAAAGCATGCATCTCAATTAGTCAGCAACCATAGTCCCGCCCCTAACTCCGCCCATCCC
GCCCCTAACTCCGCCCAGTTCCGCCCATTCTCCGCCCCATGGCTGACTAATTTTTTTTATTTATGCAGAG
GCCGAGGCCGCCTCGGCCTCTGAGCTATTCCAGAAGTAGTGAGGAGGCTTTTTTGGAGGCCTAGGCTTTT
GCAAAAAGCTTGATTCTTCTGACACAACAGTCTCGAACTTAAGCTGCAGAAGTTGGTCGTGAGGCACTGG
GCAGGTAAGTATCAAGGTTACAAGACAGGTTTAAGGAGACCAATAGAAACTGGGCTTGTCGAGACAGAGA
AGACTCTTGCGTTTCTGATAGGCACCTATTGGTCTTACTGACATCCACTTTGCCTTTCTCTCCACAGGTG
TCCACTCCCAGTTCAATTACAGCTCTTAAGGCTAGAGTACTTAATACGACTCACTATAGGCTAGCCACCA
TGACTTCGAAAGTTTATGATCCAGAACAAAGGAAACGGATGATAACTGGTCCGCAGTGGTGGGCCAGATG
TAAACAAATGAATGTTCTTGATTCATTTATTAATTATTATGATTCAGAAAAACATGCAGAAAATGCTGTT
ATTTTTTTACATGGTAACGCGGCCTCTTCTTATTTATGGCGACATGTTGTGCCACATATTGAGCCAGTAG
CGCGGTGTATTATACCAGACCTTATTGGTATGGGCAAATCAGGCAAATCTGGTAATGGTTCTTATAGGTT
ACTTGATCATTACAAATATCTTACTGCATGGTTTGAACTTCTTAATTTACCAAAGAAGATCATTTTTGTC
GGCCATGATTGGGGTGCTTGTTTGGCATTTCATTATAGCTATGAGCATCAAGATAAGATCAAAGCAATAG
TTCACGCTGAAAGTGTAGTAGATGTGATTGAATCATGGGATGAATGGCCTGATATTGAAGAAGATATTGC
GTTGATCAAATCTGAAGAAGGAGAAAAAATGGTTTTGGAGAATAACTTCTTCGTGGAAACCATGTTGCCA
TCAAAAATCATGAGAAAGTTAGAACCAGAAGAATTTGCAGCATATCTTGAACCATTCAAAGAGAAAGGTG
AAGTTCGTCGTCCAACATTATCATGGCCTCGTGAAATCCCGTTAGTAAAAGGTGGTAAACCTGACGTTGT
ACAAATTGTTAGGAATTATAATGCTTATCTACGTGCAAGTGATGATTTACCAAAAATGTTTATTGAATCG
GACCCAGGATTCTTTTCCAATGCTATTGTTGAAGGTGCCAAGAAGTTTCCTAATACTGAATTTGTCAAAG
TAAAAGGTCTTCATTTTTCGCAAGAAGATGCACCTGATGAAATGGGAAAATATATCAAATCGTTCGTTGA
GCGAGTTCTCAAAAATGAACAATAATTCTAGGAGCT
Features (pLannotate 1.2.2; 9 found; start..end, strand, type, name):
   1181..1302    -  polyA_signal   SV40 poly(A) signal: SV40 polyadenylation signal
   1325..1393    -  CDS            large T antigen (fragment): large T antigen from SV40 (simian virus 40)
   1435..1539    +  promoter       AmpR promoter: bla
   1540..2400    +  CDS            AmpR: β-lactamase; bla; confers resistance to ampicillin, carbenicillin, and related antibiotics
   2571..3159    +  rep_origin     ori: high-copy-number ColE1/pMB1/pBR322/pUC origin of replication
   3288..3645    +  promoter       SV40 promoter: SV40 enhancer and early promoter
   3715..3847    +  intron         chimeric intron: chimera between introns from human β-globin and immunoglobulin heavy chain genes
   3892..3910    +  promoter       T7 promoter: promoter for bacteriophage T7 RNA polymerase
   3920..4855    +  CDS            Rluc: luciferase from the anthozoan coelenterate Renilla reniformis (sea pansy)
