[The description below was written by a language model from this plasmid's Addgene catalogue record and pLannotate feature annotations shown in this document.]
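Description:
pAG70 BDNF 3'UTR is a mammalian-expression luciferase reporter plasmid built on pIS2, a derivative of the Renilla luciferase vector pRL-SV40. It carries about 1.1 kb of the human brain-derived neurotrophic factor (BDNF) 3' untranslated region, cloned between SacI and XbaI sites that both remain intact. The plasmid is propagated in E. coli through a high-copy ColE1/pUC-type origin and selected with ampicillin via the β-lactamase gene under its own bla promoter. The annotated sequence is 4,866 nt, consistent with the stated backbone plus insert.

The reporter unit is driven by the SV40 enhancer and early promoter, followed by a chimeric β-globin/immunoglobulin intron that promotes efficient processing and expression of the transcript. A T7 promoter sits just upstream of the Renilla luciferase (Rluc) coding sequence and could support in vitro transcription. The feature table does not annotate the BDNF segment itself, but the unannotated stretch between the end of Rluc, which lies near the end of the circular numbering, and the SV40 polyadenylation signal matches the expected position and size of the insert, so the BDNF sequence serves as the 3'UTR of the luciferase mRNA. The poly(A) signal and an adjacent short fragment of SV40 large T antigen are annotated on the minus strand, the latter being a remnant of the SV40 late/early region.

The depositor notes that the UTR contains three wild-type microRNA seed-match sites; the record does not say which microRNA they match. The construct therefore serves as the wild-type reporter for measuring microRNA-mediated repression of BDNF in transfected mammalian cells, presumably compared against seed-mutant versions and normalised to a co-transfected control reporter.
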