Addgene plasmid #12021: pAG70 BDNF 3'UTR
Depositing lab: David Bartel. Depositing organization: Whitehead Institute for Biomedical Research. Publication: The widespread impact of mammalian MicroRNAs on mRNA repression and evolution. Farh KK, Grimson A, Jan C, Lewis BP, Johnston WK, Lim LP, Burge CB, Bartel DP. Science. 2005 Dec 16. 310(5755):1817-21. 10.1126/science.1121158 PubMed 16308420.
Backbone
  Vector backbone: pIS2
  Backbone manufacturer: pIS2 derived from pRL-SV40 (Promega)
  Backbone size w/o insert (bp): 3700
  Vector type: Mammalian Expression, Luciferase
Growth in bacteria
  Bacterial resistance: Ampicillin, 100 μg/mL
  Growth temperature: 37°C
  Growth strain: DH5alpha
  Copy number: High Copy
Gene/Insert
  Gene/Insert name: BDNF 3'UTR (alt names: BDNF; brain-derived neurotrophic factor)
  Species: H. sapiens (human)
  Insert size (bp): 1141
  GenBank ID: NM_170735
  Entrez Gene: BDNF (a.k.a. ANON2, BULN2)
  Cloning method: Restriction Enzyme; 5′ cloning site SacI (not destroyed); 3′ cloning site XbaI (not destroyed)
  Sequencing primers: 5′ EBV rev primer (GTGGTTTGTCCAAACTCATC)
Terms and licenses: Academic/Nonprofit Terms; Industry Terms: Not Available to Industry
Depositor comments: BDNF 3'UTR in renilla luciferase reporter plasmid. Wild-type microRNA recognition sites (seed matches): 37-42 and 207-212 and 1139-1144.
How to cite: pAG70 BDNF 3'UTR was a gift from David Bartel (Addgene plasmid # 12021 ; http://n2t.net/addgene:12021 ; RRID:Addgene_12021)
