>Addgene plasmid #12021 | pAG70 BDNF 3'UTR | addgene partial sequence | sequence record 18614 | 12021 with EBV reverse
CGGCCGCTCTAGAACGCTAGATCGTTTTGGAATGTCTCAAATACCATGCCCCACCTCCACCTAGACCTTG
GGATGGCCACTCAGAAATTCCTCCCGCACTGCCGGTAAATGCAATGCCAACTCCACATAGCCTCCATTTG
GCTGTTCAGTCTCATGTCACTGGCAATGTGGATTCCTGTTCTGATCTAGGTGTTTCTGGGTTGATACAGG
GCTCTACCTTTTGCTTACAAGACATTGTTAAGCCTCACCATGAGTTTTTTTTAAGCTTAGCCATGATTTA
CCCAAATGTTCACTCCTCATAAAAAATAATCTTCATTTTGGGGTTATTTTTTGTTGTTTTCTGTTCTAAA
AAAAAATCACTGTTCTCCATGCTTATACGAGTGTCATGATGTGACACAATGTGTTCACTTGTTCACAGCA
GTGGTAAAATATTTCAGAACGCGCAACTGATTTTTCTTCCTTAAAACAAAACAAAGAGGAGACCAGAGGG
GGAGGGGGGGAAAGAATGTGTTCTGAGCAAACATAGGTCCTTCCGTCAAAAGCAGCTTACTCTGACCAAC
GCCCAAAAAATGAGCGGGGCCTGGGAGGTGCATCACGGGATGTGGAGTGTGAGCATTTTTTTGTTCAGTT
GCCTTAATTTTTATT
